Addgene plasmid #194692: pAAV2_hSyn_NES-Caprola_off-mEGFP_WRPE-SV40
Purpose: hSyn1 driven expression of the inactive calcium recorder negative control Caprola_off fused to mEGFP for neuronal expression through AAV transduction
Depositing lab: Kai Johnsson. Depositing organization: Max Planck Institute for Medical Research. Publication: Recording physiological history of cells with chemical labeling. Huppertz MC, Wilhelm J, Grenier V, Schneider MW, Falt T, Porzberg N, Hausmann D, Hoffmann DC, Hai L, Tarnawski M, Pino G, Slanchev K, Kolb I, Acuna C, Fenk LM, Baier H, Hiblot J, Johnsson K. Science. 2024 Feb 23;383(6685):890-897. doi: 10.1126/science.adg0812. Epub 2024 Feb 22. PubMed 38386755.
Backbone
  Vector backbone: pAAV2
  Backbone size w/o insert (bp): 4200
  Vector type: AAV
Growth in bacteria
  Bacterial resistance: Ampicillin, 100 μg/mL
  Growth temperature: 30°C
  Growth strain: NEB Stable
  Copy number: High Copy
Gene/Insert
  Gene/Insert name: Caprola_off-mEGFP
  Species: Synthetic
  Insert size (bp): 2310
  Promoter: hSyn1
  Tag / fusion protein: mEGFP (C terminal on insert)
  Cloning method: Gibson Cloning
Terms and licenses: Academic/Nonprofit Terms; Industry Terms: Not Available to Industry
How to cite: pAAV2_hSyn_NES-Caprola_off-mEGFP_WRPE-SV40 was a gift from Kai Johnsson (Addgene plasmid # 194692 ; http://n2t.net/addgene:194692 ; RRID:Addgene_194692)
