[The description below was written by a language model from this plasmid's Addgene catalogue record and pLannotate feature annotations shown in this document.]
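Description:
pAAV2_hSyn_NES-Caprola_off-mEGFP_WRPE-SV40 is an AAV transfer plasmid built on a pAAV2 backbone (about 6.6 kb in the sequenced record) for delivering a neuron-specific expression cassette by AAV transduction. Two AAV2 inverted terminal repeats bracket the cassette and provide the cis signals for replication and packaging of the intervening DNA into recombinant AAV particles. Outside the ITRs, the plasmid carries a high-copy ColE1/pUC-type origin, an f1 origin, and an ampicillin resistance gene (β-lactamase with its own promoter) for propagation and selection in E. coli. Short lacZα, lacI and multiple-cloning-site fragments appear to be backbone remnants.

Between the ITRs, the human synapsin I (hSyn) promoter drives a synthetic fusion protein, Caprola_off-mEGFP. The annotated coding region contains calmodulin, a calmodulin-binding peptide from smooth muscle myosin light chain kinase, and two HaloTag fragments, followed by a C-terminal monomeric EGFP. This layout suggests a split or rearranged HaloTag coupled to a calcium-sensing calmodulin/peptide pair, although the record does not spell out the design. The construct name indicates an N-terminal nuclear export signal (NES), which the feature table does not annotate separately. A WPRE downstream of the coding sequence enhances transcript stability and expression, and an SV40 polyadenylation signal terminates the message.

According to the record, Caprola_off is the inactive version of a calcium recorder and serves as a negative control. The record does not state which change makes it inactive. The mEGFP fusion allows expression to be visualised in transduced neurons, for comparison with active recorder variants in experiments that record cellular calcium history through chemical labelling.
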