Features (pLannotate 1.2.2; 18 found; start..end, strand, type, name):
     51..183     -  repeat_region  AAV2 ITR (fragment): inverted terminal repeat of adeno-associated virus serotype 2 inverted
    265..712     +  promoter       hSyn promoter: human synapsin I promoter; confers neuron-specific expression (Kügler et al., 2003)
    819..1259    +  CDS            calmodulin: calcium-binding protein
   1380..1436    +  CDS            calmodulin-binding peptide: calmodulin-binding peptide from avian smooth muscle myosin light chain kinase
   1452..1871    +  CDS            HaloTag® (fragment): modified bacterial dehalogenase that forms covalent bonds with chloroalkane derivatives
   1917..2330    +  CDS            HaloTag® (fragment): modified bacterial dehalogenase that forms covalent bonds with chloroalkane derivatives
   2340..3056    +  CDS            mEGFP: mEGFP is a basic (constitutively fluorescent) green fluorescent protein published in 2002, derived from Aequorea victoria. It has moderate acid sensitivity.
   3072..3660    +  misc_feature   WPRE: woodchuck hepatitis virus posttranscriptional regulatory element
   3661..3680    +  misc_feature   MCS (fragment): pBluescript multiple cloning site
   3709..3830    -  polyA_signal   SV40 poly(A) signal: SV40 polyadenylation signal
   3853..3921    -  CDS            large T antigen (fragment): large T antigen from SV40 (simian virus 40)
   3992..4125    +  repeat_region  AAV2 ITR: inverted terminal repeat of adeno-associated virus serotype 2 inverted
   4119..4175    -  CDS            lacI (fragment): lac repressor; lacI; The lac repressor binds to the lac operator to inhibit transcription in E. coli. This inhibition can be relieved by adding lactose or isopropyl-β-D-thiogalactopyranoside (IPTG).
   4358..4946    -  rep_origin     ori: high-copy-number ColE1/pMB1/pBR322/pUC origin of replication
   5117..5977    -  CDS            AmpR: β-lactamase; bla; confers resistance to ampicillin, carbenicillin, and related antibiotics
   5978..6082    -  promoter       AmpR promoter: bla
   6135..6563    -  rep_origin     f1 ori (sequence partly withheld): f1 bacteriophage origin of replication; arrow indicates direction of (+) strand synthesis
   6568..56      -  CDS            lacZα (fragment) (across the origin): LacZα fragment of β-galactosidase; lacZ fragment
>Addgene plasmid #194692 | pAAV2_hSyn_NES-Caprola_off-mEGFP_WRPE-SV40 | addgene full sequence | sequence record 388462 | Addgene NGS Result
TGCGCAACTGTTGGGAAGGGCGATCGGTGCGGGCCTCTTCGCTATTACGCCAGCTGCGCGCTCGCTCGCT
CACTGAGGCCGCCCGGGCAAAGCCCGGGCGTCGGGCGACCTTTGGTCGCCCGGCCTCAGTGAGCGAGCGA
GCGCGCAGAGAGGGAGTGGCCAACTCCATCACTAGGGGTTCCTTGTAGTTAATGATTAACCCGCCATGCT
ACTTATCTACGTAGCCATGCTCTAGGAAGATCTCTGCAGAGGGCCCTGCGTATGAGTGCAAGTGGGTTTT
AGGACCAGGATGAGGCGGGGTGGGGGTGCCTACCTGACGACCGACCCCGACCCACTGGACAAGCACCCAA
CCCCCATTCCCCAAATTGCGCATCCCCTATCAGAGAGGGGGAGGGGAAACAGGATGCGGCGAGGCGCGTG
CGCACTGCCAGCTTCAGCACCGCGGACAGTGCCTTCGCCCCCGCCTGGCGGCGCGCGCCACCGCCGCCTC
AGCACTGAAGGCGCGCTGACGTCACTCGCCGGTCCCCCGCAAACTCCCCTTCCCGGCCACCTTGGTCGCG
TCCGCGCCGCCGCCGGCCCAGCCGGACCGCACCACGCGAGGCGCGAGATAGGGGGGCACGGGCGCGACCA
TCTGCGCTGCGGCGCCGGCGACTCAGCGCTGCCTCAGTCTGCGGTGGGCAGCGGAGGAGTCGTGTCGTGC
CTGAGAGCGCAGTCGAATTCAAGCTGCTAGCAAGGATCCACCCGCCACCATGCTGCAGAACGAGCTTGCT
CTTAAGTTGGCTGGACTTGATATTAACAAGACTGGAGGTTCTCTGCCGGACCAACTGACTGAAGAGCAGA
TCGCAGAATTTAAAGAGGCTTTCTCCCTATTTGACAAGGACGGGGATGGGACAATAACAACCAAGGAGCT
GGGGACGGTGATGCGGTCTCTGGGGCAGAACCCCACAGAAGCAGAGCTGCAGGACATGATCAATGAAGTA
GATGCCGACGGTGACGGCACAATCGACTTCCCTGAGTTCCTGACAATGATGGCAAGAAAAATGAAAGACA
CAGACAGTGAAGAAGAAATTAGAGAAGCGTTCCGTGTGTTTGATAAGGATGGCAATGGCTACATCAGTGC
AGCAGAGCTTCGCCACGTGATGACAAACCTTGGAGAGAAGTTAACAGATGAAGAGGTTGATGAAATGATC
AGGGAAGCAGACATCGATGGGGATGGTCAGGTAAACTACGAAGAGTTTGTAGTGATGATGACAGCGAAGG
AATTCCCTCCTCCTCCGCCACCGCCACCACCGCCGCCGCCGCCACCACCACCTCCTCCGCCTCCTCCACC
ACCACCGCCACCGCCTCCACCACCTGGCGGCAGCAGGGTCGACTCATCACGTCGTAAGTGGAATAAGACA
GGTCACGCACTGAGAGCTATAGGTCGGCTGAGCTCACTCGAGGGCGGTTCTGACGTCGGCCGCAAGCTGA
TCATCGATCAGAACGTTTTTATCGAGGGTACGCTGCCGATGGGTGTCGTCCGCCCGCTGACTGAAGTCGA
GATGGACCATTACCGCGAGCCGTTCCTGAATCCTGTTGACCGCGAGCCACTGTGGCGCTTCCCAAACGAG
CTGCCAATCGCCGGTGAGCCAGCGAACATCGTCGCGCTGGTCGAAGAATACATGGACTGGCTGCACCAGT
CCCCTGTCCCGAAGCTGCTGTTCTGGGGCACCCCAGGCGTTCTGATCCCACCGGCCGAAGCCGCTCGCCT
GGCCAAAAGCCTGCCTAACTGCAAGGCTGTGGACATCGGCCCGGGTCTGAATCTGCTGCAAGAAGACAAC
CCGGACCTGATCGGCAGCGAGATCGCGCGCTGGCTGTCTACTCTGGAGATTGGTGGCACCGGTGGCTCTG
GCGGTACCGGTGGCTCTGGCGGTTCTATCGGTACTGGCTTTCCATTCGACCCCCATTATGTGGAAGTCCT
GGGCGAGCGCATGCACTACGTCGATGTTGGTCCGCGCGATGGCACCCCTGTGCTGTTCCTGCACGGTAAC
CCGACCTCCTCCTACGTGTGGCGCAACATCATCCCGCATGTTGCACCGACCCATCGCTGCATTGCTCCAG
ACCTGATCGGTATGGGCAAATCCGACAAACCAGACCTGGGTTATTTCTTCGACGACCACGTCCGCTTCAT
GGATGCCTTCATCGAAGCCCTGGGTCTGGAAGAGGTCGTCCTGGTCATTCACGACTGGGGCTCCGCTCTG
GGTTTCCACTGGGCCAAGCGCAATCCAGAGCGCGTCAAAGGTATTGCATTTATGGAGTTCATCCGCCCTA
TCCCGACCTGGGACGAATGGGGAGGTTCTATGGTGAGCAAGGGCGAGGAGCTGTTCACCGGGGTGGTGCC
CATCCTGGTCGAGCTGGACGGCGACGTAAACGGCCACAAGTTCAGCGTGTCCGGCGAGGGCGAGGGCGAT
GCCACCTACGGCAAGCTGACCCTGAAGTTCATCTGCACCACCGGCAAGCTGCCCGTGCCCTGGCCCACCC
TCGTGACCACCCTGACCTACGGCGTGCAGTGCTTCAGCCGCTACCCCGACCACATGAAGCAGCACGACTT
CTTCAAGTCCGCCATGCCCGAAGGCTACGTCCAGGAGCGCACCATCTTCTTCAAGGACGACGGCAACTAC
AAGACCCGCGCCGAGGTGAAGTTCGAGGGCGACACCCTGGTGAACCGCATCGAGCTGAAGGGCATCGACT
TCAAGGAGGACGGCAACATCCTGGGGCACAAGCTGGAGTACAACTACAACAGCCACAACGTCTATATCAT
GGCCGACAAGCAGAAGAACGGCATCAAGGTGAACTTCAAGATCCGCCACAACATCGAGGACGGCAGCGTG
CAGCTCGCCGACCACTACCAGCAGAACACCCCCATCGGCGACGGCCCCGTGCTGCTGCCCGACAACCACT
ACCTGAGCACCCAGTCCAAACTGAGCAAAGACCCCAACGAGAAGCGCGATCACATGGTCCTGCTGGAGTT
CGTGACCGCCGCCGGGATCACTCTCGGCATGGACGAGCTGTACAAGTGAAAGCTTATCGATAATCAACCT
CTGGATTACAAAATTTGTGAAAGATTGACTGGTATTCTTAACTATGTTGCTCCTTTTACGCTATGTGGAT
ACGCTGCTTTAATGCCTTTGTATCATGCTATTGCTTCCCGTATGGCTTTCATTTTCTCCTCCTTGTATAA
ATCCTGGTTGCTGTCTCTTTATGAGGAGTTGTGGCCCGTTGTCAGGCAACGTGGCGTGGTGTGCACTGTG
TTTGCTGACGCAACCCCCACTGGTTGGGGCATTGCCACCACCTGTCAGCTCCTTTCCGGGACTTTCGCTT
TCCCCCTCCCTATTGCCACGGCGGAACTCATCGCCGCCTGCCTTGCCCGCTGCTGGACAGGGGCTCGGCT
GTTGGGCACTGACAATTCCGTGGTGTTGTCGGGGAAATCATCGTCCTTTCCTTGGCTGCTCGCCTGTGTT
GCCACCTGGATTCTGCGCGGGACGTCCTTCTGCTACGTCCCTTCGGCCCTCAATCCAGCGGACCTTCCTT
CCCGCGGCCTGCTGCCGGCTCTGCGGCCTCTTCCGCGTCTTCGCCTTCGCCCTCAGACGAGTCGGATCTC
CCTTTGGGCCGCCTCCCCGCATCGATACCGTCGACCTCGACCCGGGCGGCCGCTTCGAGCAGACATGATA
AGATACATTGATGAGTTTGGACAAACCACAACTAGAATGCAGTGAAAAAAATGCTTTATTTGTGAAATTT
GTGATGCTATTGCTTTATTTGTAACCATTATAAGCTGCAATAAACAAGTTAACAACAACAATTGCATTCA
TTTTATGTTTCAGGTTCAGGGGGAGATGTGGGAGGTTTTTTAAAGCAAGTAAAACCTCTACAAATGTGGT
AAAATCGATAAGGATCTTCCTAGAGCATGGCTACGTAGATAAGTAGCATGGCGGGTTAATCATTAACTAC
AAGGAACCCCTAGTGATGGAGTTGGCCACTCCCTCTCTGCGCGCTCGCTCGCTCACTGAGGCCGGGCGAC
CAAAGGTCGCCCGACGCCCGGGCTTTGCCCGGGCGGCCTCAGTGAGCGAGCGAGCGCGCAGCTGCATTAA
TGAATCGGCCAACGCGCGGGGAGAGGCGGTTTGCGTATTGGGCGCTCTTCCGCTTCCTCGCTCACTGACT
CGCTGCGCTCGGTCGTTCGGCTGCGGCGAGCGGTATCAGCTCACTCAAAGGCGGTAATACGGTTATCCAC
AGAATCAGGGGATAACGCAGGAAAGAACATGTGAGCAAAAGGCCAGCAAAAGGCCAGGAACCGTAAAAAG
GCCGCGTTGCTGGCGTTTTTCCATAGGCTCCGCCCCCCTGACGAGCATCACAAAAATCGACGCTCAAGTC
AGAGGTGGCGAAACCCGACAGGACTATAAAGATACCAGGCGTTTCCCCCTGGAAGCTCCCTCGTGCGCTC
TCCTGTTCCGACCCTGCCGCTTACCGGATACCTGTCCGCCTTTCTCCCTTCGGGAAGCGTGGCGCTTTCT
CATAGCTCACGCTGTAGGTATCTCAGTTCGGTGTAGGTCGTTCGCTCCAAGCTGGGCTGTGTGCACGAAC
CCCCCGTTCAGCCCGACCGCTGCGCCTTATCCGGTAACTATCGTCTTGAGTCCAACCCGGTAAGACACGA
CTTATCGCCACTGGCAGCAGCCACTGGTAACAGGATTAGCAGAGCGAGGTATGTAGGCGGTGCTACAGAG
TTCTTGAAGTGGTGGCCTAACTACGGCTACACTAGAAGAACAGTATTTGGTATCTGCGCTCTGCTGAAGC
CAGTTACCTTCGGAAAAAGAGTTGGTAGCTCTTGATCCGGCAAACAAACCACCGCTGGTAGCGGTGGTTT
TTTTGTTTGCAAGCAGCAGATTACGCGCAGAAAAAAAGGATCTCAAGAAGATCCTTTGATCTTTTCTACG
GGGTCTGACGCTCAGTGGAACGAAAACTCACGTTAAGGGATTTTGGTCATGAGATTATCAAAAAGGATCT
TCACCTAGATCCTTTTAAATTAAAAATGAAGTTTTAAATCAATCTAAAGTATATATGAGTAAACTTGGTC
TGACAGTTACCAATGCTTAATCAGTGAGGCACCTATCTCAGCGATCTGTCTATTTCGTTCATCCATAGTT
GCCTGACTCCCCGTCGTGTAGATAACTACGATACGGGAGGGCTTACCATCTGGCCCCAGTGCTGCAATGA
TACCGCGAGACCCACGCTCACCGGCTCCAGATTTATCAGCAATAAACCAGCCAGCCGGAAGGGCCGAGCG
CAGAAGTGGTCCTGCAACTTTATCCGCCTCCATCCAGTCTATTAATTGTTGCCGGGAAGCTAGAGTAAGT
AGTTCGCCAGTTAATAGTTTGCGCAACGTTGTTGCCATTGCTACAGGCATCGTGGTGTCACGCTCGTCGT
TTGGTATGGCTTCATTCAGCTCCGGTTCCCAACGATCAAGGCGAGTTACATGATCCCCCATGTTGTGCAA
AAAAGCGGTTAGCTCCTTCGGTCCTCCGATCGTTGTCAGAAGTAAGTTGGCCGCAGTGTTATCACTCATG
GTTATGGCAGCACTGCATAATTCTCTTACTGTCATGCCATCCGTAAGATGCTTTTCTGTGACTGGTGAGT
ACTCAACCAAGTCATTCTGAGAATAGTGTATGCGGCGACCGAGTTGCTCTTGCCCGGCGTCAATACGGGA
TAATACCGCGCCACATAGCAGAACTTTAAAAGTGCTCATCATTGGAAAACGTTCTTCGGGGCGAAAACTC
TCAAGGATCTTACCGCTGTTGAGATCCAGTTCGATGTAACCCACTCGTGCACCCAACTGATCTTCAGCAT
CTTTTACTTTCACCAGCGTTTCTGGGTGAGCAAAAACAGGAAGGCAAAATGCCGCAAAAAAGGGAATAAG
GGCGACACGGAAATGTTGAATACTCATACTCTTCCTTTTTCAATATTATTGAAGCATTTATCAGGGTTAT
TGTCTCATGAGCGGATACATATTTGAATGTATTTAGAAAAATAAACAAATAGGGGTTCCGCGCACATTTC
CCCGAAAAGTGCCACCTAAATTGTAAGCGTTAATATTTTGTTAAAATTCGCGTTAAATTTTTGTTAAATC
AGCTCATTTTTTAACCAATAGGCCGAAATCGGCAAAATCCCTTATAAATCAAAAGAATAGACCGAGATAG
GGT
[37 nt withheld, positions 6234-6270]
AAAGAACGTGGACTCCAACGTCAAAGG
[49 nt withheld, positions 6298-6346]
T
[91 nt withheld, positions 6348-6438]
G
[124 nt withheld, positions 6440-6563]
CCCATTCGCCATTCAGGC
